>Addgene plasmid #69103 | pKB01_tagRFP | depositor full sequence | sequence record 125507 | pKB01_tagRFP sequence 8330 bps
CTAGAGGAGGAAAATTAATGTCAGAACTTATCAAGGAAAATATGCACATGAAATTGTACATGGAAGGAAC
TGTCAATAATCACCACTTTAAATGTACCTCAGAAGGAGAAGGAAAACCATATGAAGGTACTCAAACCATG
CGTATTAAGGTTGTCGAAGGTGGACCACTTCCTTTTGCTTTTGATATTCTTGCAACATCTTTTATGTACG
GATCACGTACCTTTATCAATCATACACAAGGTATCCCAGATTTCTTTAAACAGTCTTTTCCTGAAGGATT
TACATGGGAACGTGTTACAACTTATGAAGATGGTGGAGTCTTGACAGCTACTCAAGATACATCTTTGCAA
GATGGTTGTTTGATCTACAATGTCAAGATCCGTGGAGTAAATTTTCCATCTAATGGTCCTGTTATGCAGA
AAAAGACTCTTGGATGGGAAGCCAATACCGAAATGTTGTATCCTGCTGATGGTGGACTTGAAGGTCGTTC
AGATATGGCATTGAAACTTGTTGGTGGAGGTCATTTGATCTGTAATTTTAAGACCACATACCGTAGTAAA
AAGCCAGCAAAGAATCTTAAGATGCCTGGTGTATACTACGTCGATCATCGTTTGGAACGTATCAAAGAAG
CCGATAAGGAAACTTATGTTGAACAACACGAAGTCGCCGTAGCACGTTACTGTGATTTGCCTAGTAAATT
GGGACATAAATAATAATAAGGATCCTAACTCGAGAAAGAATTCATGACTAGTCAAGGTCGGCAATTCTGC
AGTACTAGGACGCCGCCAAGCCAGCTTAAACCCAGCTCAATGAGCTGGGTTTTTTGTTTGTTAAAAATGA
AGAAGAAACTGTGAAGCGTATTTATAGCAAAGCACTCAAAAGTTTACCTTATGGGTGCTTTTTTCGTGCT
TTTTTGAAAAGACAAAAAAAAGAACCTTGCCAAGCAAGATTCTTTTGATAGCGCTATCGCTGAGCGCCGG
TCGCTACCATTACCAGTTGGTCTGGTGTCAAAAATAATAATAACCGGGCAGGCCATGTCTGCCCGTATTT
CGCGTAAGGAAATCCATTATGTACTATTTCTGGTGATGAAATCAACGTAACATTTAAAGCTGTCAAAGCC
AAAGTCATGAGATGGCGTATGGAGCGTAAAGCTGACAAGAGCGGTGTTGCGATGATTGAGATGACCTTCC
TTGCACCAAGTGAATTGCCTCAAGAAAGCACTCAATCAAAGATTCTTGTAGATGGAAAAGAACTTGCTGA
TTTCGCTGAAAATCGTCAAGACTATCAAATTACCTATAAAGGTCAACGGCCAAAAGTCTCAGTTGAAGAA
AACAATCAAGTAGCTTCAACTGTGGTAGATAGTGGAGAAGATAGCCTTCCAGTACTTGTTCGCCTCGTTT
CAGAAAGTGGAAAACAAGTCAAGGAATACCGTATCCAGTTGACTAAGGAAAAACCAGTTTCTGCTGTACA
AGAAGATCTTCCAAAACTCGAATTTGTTGAAAAAGATTTGGCCTACAAGACAGTTGAGAAAAAAGATTCA
ACACTGTATCTAGGTGAAACTCGTGTAGAACAAGAAGGAAAAGTTGGAAAAGAACGTATCTTTACAGTGA
TTAATCCTGATGGAAGTAAGGAAGAAAAACTCCGTGAAGTGGTAGAAGTTCCGACAGACCGCATCGTCTT
GGTTGGAACCAAACCAGTAGCTCAAGAAGCTAAAAAACCACAAGTGTCAGAAAAAGCAGATACAAAACCA
ATTGATTCAAGTGAAGCTGATCAAACTAATAAAGCCCAGTTACCAAATACAGGTAGTGCGGCAAGCCAAG
CAGCAGTAGCAGCAGGTTTAGCCTGCCTCGCGCGTTTCGGTGATGACGGTGAAAACCTCTGACACATGCA
GCTCCCGGAGACGGTCACAGCTTGTCTGTAAGCGGATGCCGGGAGCAGACAAGCCCGTCAGGGCGCGTCA
GCGGGTGTTGGCGGGTGTCGGGGCGCAGCCATGACCCAGTCACGTAGCGATAGCGGAGTGTATACTGGCT
TAACTATGCGGCATCAGAGCAGATTGTACTGAGAGTGCACCATATGCGGTGTGAAATACCGCACAGATGC
GTAAGGAGAAAATACCGCATCAGGCGCTCTTCCGCTTCCTCGCTCACTGACTCGCTGCGCTCGGTCGTTC
GGCTGCGGCGAGCGGTATCAGCTCACTCAAAGGCGGTAATACGGTTATCCACAGAATCAGGGGATAACGC
AGGAAAGAACATGTGAGCAAAAGGCCAGCAAAAGGCCAGGAACCGTAAAAAGGCCGCGTTGCTGGCGTTT
TTCCATAGGCTCCGCCCCCCTGACGAGCATCACAAAAATCGACGCTCAAGTCAGAGGTGGCGAAACCCGA
CAGGACTATAAAGATACCAGGCGTTTCCCCCTGGAAGCTCCCTCGTGCGCTCTCCTGTTCCGACCCTGCC
GCTTACCGGATACCTGTCCGCCTTTCTCCCTTCGGGAAGCGTGGCGCTTTCTCATAGCTCACGCTGTAGG
TATCTCAGTTCGGTGTAGGTCGTTCGCTCCAAGCTGGGCTGTGTGCACGAACCCCCCGTTCAGCCCGACC
GCTGCGCCTTATCCGGTAACTATCGTCTTGAGTCCAACCCGGTAAGACACGACTTATCGCCACTGGCAGC
AGCCACTGGTAACAGGATTAGCAGAGCGAGGTATGTAGGCGGTGCTACAGAGTTCTTGAAGTGGTGGCCT
AACTACGGCTACACTAGAAGGACAGTATTTGGTATCTGCGCTCTGCTGAAGCCAGTTACCTTCGGAAAAA
GAGTTGGTAGCTCTTGATCCGGCAAACAAACCACCGCTGGTAGCGGTGGTTTTTTTGTTTGCAAGCAGCA
GATTACGCGCAGAAAAAAAGGATCTCAAGAAGATCCTTTGATCTTTTCTACGGGGTCTGACGCTCAGTGG
AACGAAAACTCACGTTAAGGGATTTTGGTCATGAGATTATCAAAAAGGATCTTCACCTAGATCCTTTTAA
ATTAAAAATGAAGTTTTAAATCAATCTAAAGTATATATGAGTAAACTTGGTCTGACAGTTACCAATGCTT
AATCAGTGAGGCACCTATCTCAGCGATCTGTCTATTTCGTTCATCCATAGTTGCCTGACTCCCCGTCGTG
TAGATAACTACGATACGGGAGGGCTTACCATCTGGCCCCAGTGCTGCAATGATACCGCGAGACCCACGCT
CACCGGCTCCAGATTTATCAGCAATAAACCAGCCAGCCGGAAGGGCCGAGCGCAGAAGTGGTCCTGCAAC
TTTATCCGCCTCCATCCAGTCTATTAATTGTTGCCGGGAAGCTAGAGTAAGTAGTTCGCCAGTTAATAGT
TTGCGCAACGTTGTTGCCATTGCTGCAGGCATCGTGGTGTCACGCTCGTCGTTTGGTATGGCTTCATTCA
GCTCCGGTTCCCAACGATCAAGGCGAGTTACATGATCCCCCATGTTGTGCAAAAAAGCGGTTAGCTCCTT
CGGTCCTCCGATCGTTGTCAGAAGTAAGTTGGCCGCAGTGTTATCACTCATGGTTATGGCAGCACTGCAT
AATTCTCTTACTGTCATGCCATCCGTAAGATGCTTTTCTGTGACTGGTGAGTACTCAACCAAGTCATTCT
GAGAATAGTGTATGCGGCGACCGAGTTGCTCTTGCCCGGCGTCAACACGGGATAATACCGCGCCACATAG
CAGAACTTTAAAAGTGCTCATCATTGGAAAACGTTCTTCGGGGCGAAAACTCTCAAGGATCTTACCGCTG
TTGAGATCCAGTTCGATGTAACCCACTCGTGCACCCAACTGATCTTCAGCATCTTTTACTTTCACCAGCG
TTTCTGGGTGAGCAAAAACAGGAAGGCAAAATGCCGCAAAAAAGGGAATAAGGGCGACACGGAAATGTTG
AATACTCATACTCTTCCTTTTTCAATATTATTGAAGCATTTATCAGGGTTATTGTCTCATGAGCGGATAC
ATATTTGAATGTATTTAGAAAAATAAACAAATAGGGGTTCCGCGCACATTTCCCCGAAAAGTGCCACCTG
ACGTCTAAGAAACCATTATTATCATGACATTAACCTATAAAAATAGGCGTATCACGAGGCCCTTTCGTCT
TCAAGAATTAATTCCTTCTTAACGCCCCAAGTTCATCACCAATGACATCAACTCACATGAACTACATGAT
GAACCCAGTTATCATGGTTTTGGATAAGATTTTTGAAAAATTCTTCCCAGGCCTTGATAAATATGACTTT
GATGCTGCTAAATTGAACAAGAAAATCGGTTTCTGGGGATCTAAATTCTTCATCGGTTTCATCCTTGGTA
TCGTTATCGGTATTATGGGAACTCCACATCCAATTGCAGGTGTTGCAGATGCAGATAAATGGCGTCTTGT
TATCAAAGGATGGTTGTCTCTTGGTTTGACTGCCGGTGTATCTTTGGAACTCTTCTCACTTATCGGTTCA
TGGTTCATCGCAGCCGTAGAACCACTATCACAAGGTATTACAAACGTTGCTACTAAACGTCTTCAAGGAC
GTAAATTCAATATCGGTCTTGACTGGCCATTCATCGCTGGTCGTGCTGAAATCTGGGCTTGTGCCAACGT
ACTTGCACCAATCATGTTGATTGAAGCAGTGCTTCTTTCAAAAGTTGGAAATGGTATCTTGCCACTTGCA
GGTATCATCGCTATGGGTGTTACTCCAGCTCTCTTGGTTGTAACTCGTGGTAAATTGCTCCGTATGATTA
TCTTCGGAACACTCTTGTTGCCACTCTTCCTTCTTTCAGGTACACTTATTGCACCATTTGCAACAGAACT
TGCTAAAGGTGTAGGTGCCTTCCCAGAAGGTGTGAGCCAAACTCAATTGATTACTCACTCTACTCTTGAA
GGACCAATCGAAAAACTTCTTGGTTGGACAATTGGTAACACTACAACTGGTGATATCAAAGCAATCCTTG
GTGCAGTAGCCTTCCTTGTATTCTATATCGGTATCTTTGCTTGGTACAGAAAACAAATGATCAAACGTAA
CGAAGAGTACGCAGCAAAAGCAAAATAATGCGCTCCGCTAGCTTTACAGACAAAGAACTATCCTTAATGG
AAGCACTAGCAAAAGGTATCAATGAAGCAAGAAATATTGAAGGCTAGTCAGTAAAATTCAGATAAACAAA
AAGAGCCGATAAGATGAGAGTTTCATTTCTCAAATTATCGGCTCTGCGTCTTGGCGTCTGGCTCTTTGAT
TGTTATTATATTCATTTTTTGAACATTAATTAAAGTTTCGTTCTTACATTTGGGGCAGTATAAAGGGAAA
TTTTTAAGTATAGTATCCACTCGTATTCGTAGTCTTGTTTTATTTCCACAAATAGGACACAATATCCACT
TGTAGTTTATAATAACAATCTCCTCCTTTCCACTTTAATTCAAATCTATATTAAAGAATATTTCATCTTA
TTTAATAAGAAACCATATTTATATAACAACATAAAACGCACTAAGTTATTTTATTGAACATATATCTTAC
TTTATCTATCTGACTATTTAGACGACGGGTCTGGCAAACAGGTTCGCCAGTGGTAACCTGATATCCTTTT
AGCTCTGCTAAACAAACACTAAGCCCATTTGTAAAAAAAGTTAAATCATTGCGATAATCTTGAATACATC
GAGCAGGAATTTCTCCAATAATAATGACCTCATTATTTTTCAGTTGAGTATTTACGATATTTGCACAATA
TTTGGGAGCATCGTTATATGCCCGTGAAAGATATTCCTGTGGTGCATAAACTTTAAAACTAAGATATGGC
TCTAACAATTCTGTTCCAGCTTTTCTAAAGGCTTGCTCCAATACAATAGGAGCAAGCATCCGAAAATCTG
CTGGGGTACTAACAGGGCTATAGTATAAGCCATACTTAAAACAGATTTTACAGTCCGTCACATTCCAACC
ATACAATCCTTGTTCACAACCATAGCGTATCCCTTCCATAACTGCATTTTGAAATGATTGATTTAAGTAT
CCAAGAGAAACCGAGCTCTCATACTGCATTCCACTTCCCAACGGAAGCGGTGATACAGATAAACCAATGG
AAGCCCAGAAAGGATTTGGCGGCACTTCGATGTGAATGGTATATTCTGCATTTTTTAACGGTCTCTCCAT
ATAAATGACTGTAGGCTCTTTTAGTTCTATCTCCACATGATACTTTTCTTGCAACAGTGCACTAATCACT
TCCATTTGTACTTTCCCTAAGAAAGAAAGTATAATTTCATGTGTCGTAGAATCCACGTAATATCGTAGAA
GCGGATCACTATCTGAGATTTCCAAAAGGGCATCAAGCAACATTTCTCTCTGTTCAGGTTTACTCGGTTC
AACAGTTGTTTGTAGTAGAGGGTGCGGATTTTCAATCTTTTTTCTCTGTGGCAATAGTTTTGTATCTCCA
AGAACACTATTTAACTTCAAAAACTCATTTTGCAAAATAACAATTTCTCCAGAATAAGCTCTATCAATCT
TACATAATTCACCATTTATTGAAGTATACATTTCTGTAACTTTTATTTTTTCTTTTTCTGATACTCTAAC
CGAATCTCGTAAATGTAGTACTCCACTATAAAGGCGTATATATGCAAGACGTTGTCTTTTTTTTGTATAT
TCAATTTTGAAAACATTTCCGCAAAGTTCAGACGGACCTCGATGTGTTGATGAATAAAATTTATTAGTAA
TAACTTCTATAAGGTTATCAATCCCTATATTACTTTTTGCACTTCCATGATAAAGAGGGAACAGAGAACA
ATTCTGAAATCTTATGCTTTCCTCTTGTTCGAGTTCCAATGCTTCTAATGATTTACCGGACATATATTTC
TCTAAAAGGTCATCGTTTCCCTCTATTACCGTATCCCATTGTTCAGATTCGGTAAAGTTCGTCACACACA
CATTAGGATACAGTTCTACCTTCTGTTTGATTACAATTTCGGCAGAAAGTTTCTCTTTAATATCCTGATA
AACCGTTGATAAATCAATTCCATTTTGGTCAATCTTATTGATAAAAAAGATTGTGGGAATCCCCATTTTC
CTAAGTGCATGAAATAATATACGAGTTTGTGCTTGTACGCCATCTTTTGCAGAAATCAGTAGAATTGCCC
CATCTAAAACTGATAATGAACGATATACTTCTGCTAAGAAATCCATATGTCCTGGCGTGTCTATGATGTT
CACCTTCGTATTTTCCCACTGAAAAGAGGTTATTCCTGTCTGAATTGTAATTCCTCTCTGACGTTCTAAA
AGCGTATTATCCGTCCTCGTTGTACCTTTGTCCACGCTTCCTAATTCTGTAATCGCTCCACTGTTATATA
ATAAGCTTTCTGTTAAGGTAGTTTTTCCTGCATCAACATGAGCTAAAACTCCAATATTAATAATTTTCAT
GTGATTTTCCTCCATTCAAAAGCCCAAAAGGGCATAAAAATCCCAGTGATAAATACTCTTATCACTGGGA
TTTTTATGCATAACCATAGGCATACAAAGCATACAGATATTCTCCGGATACTTTAGAATCACATGATAAA
GGTATTCTTAAACTGGGTACAAAAAACTAAGCCCTCCTAAAAAAGGACATCCAATTATTTGTTCCCGCTA
TCAAATTGACAGTTTATTTAAGAATACCTTGCCGCATATTTATTAACTCCTTTTAAATAGATACTTAAAT
TATAGCACGTAAGAGCATATTTGTAAAGGAATCTCCAATTTTTTATCAAAAAGAGTACATGATTACAAAG
TATCTGTAATCATGTACCAATATTTGTTATTTTACAATCTTCCAATTATCTTGTTTTTCTAATATCAACT
CAAATTGCGAGATTTGGGTTGCCTTTGTTTCTTGATCTAAATATTTCACAGCGACATTCACGATTACTTG
GCTAGCGCTATATGCGTTGATGCAATTTCTATGCGCACCCGTTCTCGGAGCACTGTCCGACCGCTTTGGC
CGCCGCCCAGTCCTGCTCGCTTCGCTACTTGGAGCCACTATCGACTACGCGATCATGGCGACCACACCCG
TCCTGTGGATCTATCGATGCATGCAGCCGGTACCATCACAAGCACTTTGGGACGTTCTCCCTTAGTGCTT
TTTTGATTTCTCATAGGCCGGCCTGTTAGTCATATGGACACTTAAGGCAAATTGTTCAGAACTGAATAAA
GCTGACGTTTTGCTTCTATCCTTTCTTTGAGTTTTAGTGGATAATGATAATGAACAAGGTGTTCATAAAT
CTATTATAACAAGAATTCCAATCCCGGGTAAAGCTTCCAGCGGCCGCATAGGATCCATTGATATCATATT
Features (pLannotate 1.2.2; 9 found; start..end, strand, type, name):
     18..710     +  CDS            TagRFP: TagRFP is a basic (constitutively fluorescent) red fluorescent protein published in 2007, derived from Entacmaea quadricolor. It has very low acid sensitivity.
   1843..1882    +  CDS            rop (fragment): Rop protein, which maintains plasmids at low copy number; rop
   1984..2124    +  misc_feature   bom: basis of mobility region from pBR322
   2310..2898    -  rep_origin     ori: high-copy-number ColE1/pMB1/pBR322/pUC origin of replication
   3069..3929    -  CDS            AmpR: β-lactamase; bla; confers resistance to ampicillin, carbenicillin, and related antibiotics
   3930..4034    -  promoter       AmpR promoter: bla
   5504..7420    -  CDS            tetM: TET1_ENTFL - Also known as tet(M). Experimental evidence at protein level: Swiss-Prot protein existence level 1. Abolishes the inhibitory effect of tetracyclin on protein synthesis by a non-covalent modification of the ribosomes. From Enterococcus faecalis (Streptococcus faecalis).
   7475..7639    -  ncRNA          sRNA 0030: Accession: RF02864 - Enterococcus sRNA 30
   7911..8061    +  CDS            TcR (fragment): tetracycline efflux protein; tet; confers resistance to tetracycline
