[The description below was written by a language model from this plasmid's Addgene catalogue record and pLannotate feature annotations shown in this document.]
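Description:
pKB01_tagRFP is an 8,330 bp integration plasmid built on the pPPP1 backbone for zinc-inducible expression of a red fluorescent protein in Streptococcus pneumoniae. It is propagated in E. coli as a high-copy plasmid through a ColE1/pMB1-type origin and selected with ampicillin via the β-lactamase gene and its native promoter. Remnants of pBR322 ancestry are annotated as well: the bom mobility region, a short rop fragment and a fragment of the tetracycline efflux gene, none of which would be expected to be functional as fragments.

The payload is a synthetic tagRFP coding sequence of about 696 bp, codon-adapted for S. pneumoniae. TagRFP is a constitutively fluorescent red protein derived from Entacmaea quadricolor with very low acid sensitivity. According to the catalogue entry it is placed under the zinc-inducible promoter PZn, so expression can be switched on by adding zinc; neither this promoter nor the bgaA homology regions are picked up in the automated feature table, so their positions are not documented here. The plasmid is described as integrating into the pneumococcal bgaA locus by double cross-over, which would place the expression cassette in the chromosome as a single stable copy. A full-length tetM gene, encoding a ribosomal protection protein that confers tetracycline resistance, is also annotated, along with an adjacent Enterococcus-type small RNA. It is plausibly the marker for selecting pneumococcal integrants, although the record does not say so explicitly.

The construct belongs to a set of red fluorescent protein tools for gene expression and protein localization studies in S. pneumoniae, serving as an inducible reporter.
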