Addgene plasmid #69103: pKB01_tagRFP
Purpose: Expresses tagRFP (codon adapted for Streptococcus pneumoniae); under control of Zinc inducible promoter PZn. Plasmid integrates in S. pneumoniae bgaA locus by double cross-over.
Depositing lab: Jan-Willem Veening. Depositing organization: University of Groningen. Publication: Red fluorescent proteins for gene expression and protein localization studies in Streptococcus pneumoniae and efficient transformation with Gibson assembled DNA. Beilharz K, van Raaphorst R, Kjos M, Veening JW. Appl Environ Microbiol. 2015 Aug 7. pii: AEM.02033-15. 10.1128/AEM.02033-15 PubMed 26253684.
Backbone
  Vector backbone: pPPP1
  Vector type: Bacterial Expression, Synthetic Biology
Growth in bacteria
  Bacterial resistance: Ampicillin, 100 μg/mL
  Growth temperature: 37°C
  Growth strain: DH5alpha
  Copy number: High Copy
Gene/Insert
  Gene/Insert name: tagRFP
  Species: Synthetic
  Insert size (bp): 696
  GenBank ID: KJ908188
Terms and licenses: Academic/Nonprofit Terms; Industry Terms: Not Available to Industry
How to cite: pKB01_tagRFP was a gift from Jan-Willem Veening (Addgene plasmid # 69103 ; http://n2t.net/addgene:69103 ; RRID:Addgene_69103)
