>Addgene plasmid #69103 | pKB01_tagRFP | addgene partial sequence | sequence record 125209 | pGEX3  5'-CCGGGAGCTGCATGTGTCAGAGG-3'
TCACCGAAACGCGCGAGGCAGGCTAAACCTGCTGCTACTGCTGCTTGGCTTGCCGCACTACCTGTATTTG
GTAACTGGGCTTTATTAGTTTGATCAGCTTCACTTGAATCAATTGGTTTTGTATCTGCTTTTTCTGACAC
TTGTGGTTTTTTAGCTTCTTGAGCTACTGGTTTGGTTCCAACCAAGACGATGCGGTCTGTCGGAACTTCT
ACCACTTCACGGAGTTTTTCTTCCTTACTTCCATCAGGATTAATCACTGTAAAGATACGTTCTTTTCCAA
CTTTTCCTTCTTGTTCTACACGAGTTTCACCTAGATACAGTGTTGAATCTTTTTTCTCAACTGTCTTGTA
GGCCAAATCTTTTTCAACAAATTCGAGTTTTGGAAGATCTTCTTGTACAGCAGAAACTGGTTTTTCCTTA
GTCAACTGGATACGGTATTCCTTGACTTGTTTTCCACTTTCTGAAACGAGGCGAACAAGTACTGGAAGGC
TATCTTCTCCACTATCTACCACAGTTGAAGCTACTTGATTGTTTTCTTCAACTGAGACTTTTGGCCGTTG
ACCTTTATAGGTAATTTGATAGTCTTGACGATTTTCAGCGAAATCAGCAAGTTCTTTTCCATCTACAAGA
ATCTTTGATTGAGTGCT
