>Addgene plasmid #69103 | pKB01_tagRFP | addgene partial sequence | sequence record 125210 | pBRforBam  5'-CTTGGAGCCACTATCGAC-3'
CCGTCCTGTGGATCTATCGATGCATGCAGCCGGTACCATCACAAGCACTTTGGGACGTTCTCCCTTAGTG
CTTTTTTGATTTCTCATAGGCCGGCCTGTTAGTCATATGGACACTTAAGGCAAATTGTTCAGAACTGAAT
AAAGCTGACGTTTTGCTTCTATCCTTTCTTTGAGTTTTAGTGGATAATGATAATGAACAAGGTGTTCATA
AATCTATTATAACAAGAATTCCAATCCCGGGTAAAGCTTCCAGCGGCCGCATAGGATCCATTGATATCAT
ATTCTAGAGGAGGAAAATTAATGTCAGAACTTATCAAGGAAAATATGCACATGAAATTGTACATGGAAGG
AACTGTCAATAATCACCACTTTAAATGTACCTCAGAAGGAGAAGGAAAACCATATGAAGGTACTCAAACC
ATGCGTATTAAGGTTGTCGAAGGTGGACCACTTCCTTTTGCTTTTGATATTCTTGCAACATCTTTTATGT
ACGGATCACGTACCTTTATCAATCATACACAAGGTATCCCAGATTTCTTTAAACAGTCTTTTCCTGA
